>Addgene plasmid #128713 | pCPP5571 | addgene full sequence | sequence record 252542 | Addgene NGS Result
CCCTTCACCATGATCAACCTCACCCACATTGCGTCTTCATTGGCGCGGGCAGCGCTCAGCGATTCGACAA
AGCCGAAGATGGAGCGCGCGATAAACGTCGCGAGCCACATCGCTGGCAAAGTCGCGTTGCAGGTCACCAG
CTCATTACTGGAGCAGAAAGGTCTGCTTAACGAGCGTCAGCAGAAAGGGCTCTCGATGATTCTGAAGGCC
TTGAGCGGCAAGGAGCCGGTGAACAATGTCGAGACGCACGAAGGGGGAGGCCGATTCAATCTGGCGCGAG
CCGCCTTCGACGTGGCCAGCGTTGTCTGGGAGCGCGACAAGTCGATGCATAACGTGATGAGCTTTCTGGG
CGTCAGCGACAGCAAGGGCAAGATGTTGTTCTCTCTGGGCAAGAAGCTGGCGGATGCAATGGCCAAGCCT
GAGCCTGGCAAGGACAACAGTGAGGCCACAAATGCGCGCCATGCCTATTTCTCCAGCAACTTGAAACTGA
ACAAGTTGATGAACGACCTCACTGACCAGGTTTTCAACAAGATTCGCCAGTCGAACGGTGATCGCGTGCG
ACGACCCATGCCAGAACCATTCTGGAGACCTTACGGCGCCCAACAGCAAGCGCGCCCGCAAACGCCTCCC
GGCACTCGCCCACAAGCCAACAGCGCCCCGCCACCGCCGCCGAAAGCAGAGCCACGACCTGCGTCGGGCC
GGCCTGACGGCGCCCAACAGCAGGCGCGCCCGGAAACGCCGCCTCGTACTCGACCGCAGGCCAATAGCAC
TCCGCCACCGCCGCCGAAAGCAGAGCCACGACCTGCGTCGGGCCGGCCTGACGGCGCCCAGCAGCAAGCA
CGCCCGGAAACGCCGCCGCGCACTCGCCCGCAGGCGAACAGCACGCCGCCACCGCCGCCCAAGGCAGAGC
CACGACCTGCGTCCGGCCGGCCTGACGGCGCCCAACAGCAAGCACGCCCGGAAACGCCACCTCGCACTCG
CCCCCAAGCGAACAGCGCGCCGCCTCCGCCGCCCAAAGCAGAGCCACGACCTGCGTCCGGCCGGCCTGAC
GGCACCCAACAGCAAGCACGCCCGGAAACGCCACCTCGCACTCGCCCCCAAGCGAACAGCGCGCCGCCTC
CGCCGCCCAAAGCAGAACCCAGCGCAGGCGGCGAACGGCCTTCAACGGCGCGGCCCAATAACACATCGGC
TGCTGACGCATCTGCCAGGGTGGGCGATTCCGCACCTGCCAAGCCGCCCGTCAAGCCGTTGTACGAGCAC
TTGGGCCTCACTGACATGTCGGTAGACTTATCCGCCGTTAAAAAGGCTTACAGAGATGCCGCGATGAAGA
ACCACCCTGATAAAAACCGCGGCAACGAGGCCGAGGCGGCCGAGCGCTTCAAAGTCATTTCAAATGCGTA
CAAGATTTTGTCCGACCCGGAGTTGCGCAAAGCATACGACAACGGCCGTATCAATGAGGCTGGTAATAGG
GCAAAGGGTGGGCGCGCCGACCCAGCTTTCTTGTACAAAGTTGGCATTATAAGAAAGCATTGCTTATCAA
TTTGTTGCAACGAACAGGTCACTATCAGTCAAAATAAAATCATTATTTGCCATCCAGCTGATATCCCCTA
TAGTGAGTCGTATTACATGGTCATAGCTGTTTCCTGGCAGCTCTGGCCCGTGTCTCAAAATCTCTGATGT
TACATTGCACAAGATAAAAATATATCATCATGAACAATAAAACTGTCTGCTTACATAAACAGTAATACAA
GGGGTGTTATGAGCCATATTCAACGGGAAACGTCGAGGCCGCGATTAAATTCCAACATGGATGCTGATTT
ATATGGGTATAAATGGGCTCGCGATAATGTCGGGCAATCAGGTGCGACAATCTATCGCTTGTATGGGAAG
CCCGATGCGCCAGAGTTGTTTCTGAAACATGGCAAAGGTAGCGTTGCCAATGATGTTACAGATGAGATGG
TCAGACTAAACTGGCTGACGGAATTTATGCCTCTTCCGACCATCAAGCATTTTATCCGTACTCCTGATGA
TGCATGGTTACTCACCACTGCGATCCCCGGAAAAACAGCATTCCAGGTATTAGAAGAATATCCTGATTCA
GGTGAAAATATTGTTGATGCGCTGGCAGTGTTCCTGCGCCGGTTGCATTCGATTCCTGTTTGTAATTGTC
CTTTTAACAGCGATCGCGTATTTCGTCTCGCTCAGGCGCAATCACGAATGAATAACGGTTTGGTTGATGC
GAGTGATTTTGATGACGAGCGTAATGGCTGGCCTGTTGAACAAGTCTGGAAAGAAATGCATAAACTTTTG
CCATTCTCACCGGATTCAGTCGTCACTCATGGTGATTTCTCACTTGATAACCTTATTTTTGACGAGGGGA
AATTAATAGGTTGTATTGATGTTGGACGAGTCGGAATCGCAGACCGATACCAGGATCTTGCCATCCTATG
GAACTGCCTCGGTGAGTTTTCTCCTTCATTACAGAAACGGCTTTTTCAAAAATATGGTATTGATAATCCT
GATATGAATAAATTGCAGTTTCATTTGATGCTCGATGAGTTTTTCTAATCAGAATTGGTTAATTGGTTGT
AACACTGGCAGAGCATTACGCTGACTTGACGGGACGGCGCAAGCTCATGACCAAAATCCCTTAACGTGAG
TTACGCGTCGTTCCACTGAGCGTCAGACCCCGTAGAAAAGATCAAAGGATCTTCTTGAGATCCTTTTTTT
CTGCGCGTAATCTGCTGCTTGCAAACAAAAAAACCACCGCTACCAGCGGTGGTTTGTTTGCCGGATCAAG
AGCTACCAACTCTTTTTCCGAAGGTAACTGGCTTCAGCAGAGCGCAGATACCAAATACTGTTCTTCTAGT
GTAGCCGTAGTTAGGCCACCACTTCAAGAACTCTGTAGCACCGCCTACATACCTCGCTCTGCTAATCCTG
TTACCAGTGGCTGCTGCCAGTGGCGATAAGTCGTGTCTTACCGGGTTGGACTCAAGACGATAGTTACCGG
ATAAGGCGCAGCGGTCGGGCTGAACGGGGGGTTCGTGCACACAGCCCAGCTTGGAGCGAACGACCTACAC
CGAACTGAGATACCTACAGCGTGAGCTATGAGAAAGCGCCACGCTTCCCGAAGGGAGAAAGGCGGACAGG
TATCCGGTAAGCGGCAGGGTCGGAACAGGAGAGCGCACGAGGGAGCTTCCAGGGGGAAACGCCTGGTATC
TTTATAGTCCTGTCGGGTTTCGCCACCTCTGACTTGAGCGTCGATTTTTGTGATGCTCGTCAGGGGGGCG
GAGCCTATGGAAAAACGCCAGCAACGCGGCCTTTTTACGGTTCCTGGCCTTTTGCTGGCCTTTTGCTCAC
ATGTTCTTTCCTGCGTTATCCCCTGATTCTGTGGATAACCGTATTACCGCCTTTGAGTGAGCTGATACCG
CTCGCCGCAGCCGAACGACCGAGCGCAGCGAGTCAGTGAGCGAGGAAGCGGAAGAGCGCCCAATACGCAA
ACCGCCTCTCCCCGCGCGTTGGCCGATTCATTAATGCAGCTGGCACGACAGGTTTCCCGACTGGAAAGCG
GGCAGTGAGCGCAACGCAATTAATACGCGTACCGCTAGCCAGGAAGAGTTTGTAGAAACGCAAAAAGGCC
ATCCGTCAGGATGGCCTTCTGCTTAGTTTGATGCCTGGCAGTTTATGGCGGGCGTCCTGCCCGCCACCCT
CCGGGCCGTTGCTTCACAACGTTCAAATCCGCTCCCGGCGGATTTGTCCTACTCAGGAGAGCGTTCACCG
ACAAACAACAGATAAAACGAAAGGCCCAGTCTTCCGACTGAGCCTTTCGTTTTATTTGATGCCTGGCAGT
TCCCTACTCTCGCGTTAACGCTAGCATGGATGTTTTCCCAGTCACGACGTTGTAAAACGACGGCCAGTCT
TAAGCTCGGGCCCCAAATAATGATTTTATTTTGACTGATAGTGACCTGTTCGTTGCAACAAATTGATGAG
CAATGCTTTTTTATAATGCCAACTTTGTACAAAAAAGCAGGCTCCGCGGCCGCCTTGTTTAACTTTAAGA
AGGAG
Features (pLannotate 1.2.2; 11 found; start..end, strand, type, name):
   1294..1482    +  CDS            DNAJB3 (fragment): DNJB3_HUMAN - Also known as HCG3. Experimental evidence at protein level: Swiss-Prot protein existence level 1. May operate as a co-chaperone of the male germ cell- and haploid stage-specific Hsp70 proteins. From Homo sapiens (Human).
   1490..1589    -  protein_bind   attL2: mutant version of attL; recombination site for the Gateway® LR reaction LR Clonase™
   1607..1625    -  promoter       T7 promoter: promoter for bacteriophage T7 RNA polymerase
   1759..2568    +  CDS            KanR: aminoglycoside phosphotransferase; aph(3')-Ia; confers resistance to kanamycin in bacteria or G418 (Geneticin®) in eukaryotes
   2715..3303    +  rep_origin     ori: high-copy-number ColE1/pMB1/pBR322/pUC origin of replication
   3486..3578    +  CDS            lacI (fragment): lac repressor; lacI; The lac repressor binds to the lac operator to inhibit transcription in E. coli. This inhibition can be relieved by adding lactose or isopropyl-β-D-thiogalactopyranoside (IPTG).
   3633..3660    -  terminator     rrnB T2 terminator: transcription terminator T2 from the E. coli rrnB gene
   3792..3835    +  terminator     rrnB T1 terminator: Escherichia coli rrnB; transcription terminator T1 from the E. coli rrnB gene
   3882..3918    -  CDS            lacZα (fragment): LacZα fragment of β-galactosidase; lacZ fragment
   3934..4033    +  protein_bind   attL1: mutant version of attL; recombination site for the Gateway® LR reaction LR Clonase™
   4045..4065    +  RBS            RBS: efficient ribosome binding site from bacteriophage T7 gene 10 (Olins and Rangwala, 1989)
