[The description below was written by a language model from this plasmid's Addgene catalogue record and pLannotate feature annotations shown in this document.]
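Description:
pCPP5571 is a Gateway entry (donor) clone built in the pENTR/SD/D-TOPO backbone and carrying hopI1, a type III secretion system effector gene from the plant pathogen Pseudomonas syringae pv. tomato. The gene was inserted by directional TOPO cloning and lacks its stop codon, so that after transfer to a destination vector the effector can be read through into a C-terminal tag or fusion partner supplied by that vector. The plasmid is maintained in E. coli at high copy from a ColE1/pUC-type origin and is selected with kanamycin through an aph(3')-Ia resistance gene.

In the roughly 4.1 kb sequenced record, the insert region lies between attL1 and attL2, the sites that recombine with attR sites in an LR Clonase reaction to move the open reading frame into expression vectors. Immediately downstream of attL1 is the bacteriophage T7 gene 10 ribosome binding site characteristic of the "SD" version of this backbone, which allows translation in bacterial systems once a promoter is provided. A T7 promoter sits beyond attL2 in the reverse orientation, and rrnB T1 and T2 terminators upstream of attL1 insulate the cassette from read-through transcription. The automated annotation does not label hopI1 itself. It marks only a short segment near the 3' end of the insert as resembling a human DnaJ-family co-chaperone, which most likely reflects a J-domain-like region in the effector rather than any human sequence. The small lacI and lacZα fragments are backbone remnants.

The associated work surveyed the DC3000 effector repertoire by expression in Saccharomyces cerevisiae, so this clone serves as a source for shuttling hopI1 into yeast or other Gateway destination vectors for functional studies.
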