Addgene plasmid #128713: pCPP5571
Purpose: Phytopathogen Pseudomonas syringae pv. tomato type III secretion system effector (gene lacking stop codon) Gateway donor clone
Depositing lab: Alan Collmer. Depositing organization: Cornell University. Publication: A survey of the Pseudomonas syringae pv. tomato DC3000 type III secretion system effector repertoire reveals several effectors that are deleterious when expressed in Saccharomyces cerevisiae. Munkvold KR, Martin ME, Bronstein PA, Collmer A. Mol Plant Microbe Interact. 2008 Apr;21(4):490-502. doi: 10.1094/MPMI-21-4-0490. PubMed 18321194.
Backbone
  Vector backbone: pENTR/SD/D-TOPO
  Vector type: Bacterial Expression
Growth in bacteria
  Bacterial resistance: Kanamycin, 50 μg/mL
  Growth temperature: 37°C
  Growth strain: DH5alpha
  Copy number: High Copy
Gene/Insert
  Gene/Insert name: hopI1
  Species: Pseudomonas syringae
  Cloning method: TOPO Cloning
Terms and licenses: Academic/Nonprofit Terms; Industry Terms: Not Available to Industry
Depositor comments: Also reference: PMID 29742421.
How to cite: pCPP5571 was a gift from Alan Collmer (Addgene plasmid # 128713 ; http://n2t.net/addgene:128713 ; RRID:Addgene_128713)
